Addgene plasmid #194969: pKK1 -pFlp-18::mito4x-GCaMP6f
Purpose: Fluorescent reporter of mitochondrial matrix Ca2+.
Depositing lab: Frederic Hoerndli. Depositing organization: Colorado State University, Fort Collins.
Backbone
  Vector backbone: pCFJ150
  Backbone size w/o insert (bp): 12204
  Total vector size (bp): 13574
  Vector type: Worm Expression
Growth in bacteria
  Bacterial resistance: Ampicillin, 100 μg/mL
  Growth temperature: 37°C
  Growth strain: DH5alpha
  Copy number: Unknown
Gene/Insert
  Gene/Insert name: 4 repeats of Cox8 presequence plus GCaMP6f
  Species: Synthetic
  Insert size (bp): 1800
  Promoter: Flp-18
  Cloning method: Ligation Independent Cloning
  Sequencing primers: 5′ CTGGTGTGACTTCTTCCTTCTTCG
Resource information
  A portion of this plasmid was derived from a plasmid made by: mito4x-GCaMP6f was amplified from Addgene plasmid 127870
Terms and licenses: Academic/Nonprofit Terms; Industry Terms
Depositor comments: Ashrafi G, de Juan-Sanz J, Farrell RJ, Ryan TA. Molecular Tuning of the Axonal Mitochondrial Ca2+ Uniporter Ensures Metabolic Flexibility of Neurotransmission. Neuron. 2020 Feb 19;105(4):678-687.e5. doi: 10.1016/j.neuron.2019.11.020. Epub 2019 Dec 17. PMID: 31862210; PMCID: PMC7035162.
How to cite: pKK1 -pFlp-18::mito4x-GCaMP6f was a gift from Frederic Hoerndli (Addgene plasmid # 194969 ; http://n2t.net/addgene:194969 ; RRID:Addgene_194969)
