[The description below was written by a language model from this plasmid's Addgene catalogue record and pLannotate feature annotations shown in this document.]
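Description:
pKK1 -pFlp-18::mito4x-GCaMP6f is a Caenorhabditis elegans expression plasmid built on the pCFJ150 backbone and designed to report calcium levels in the mitochondrial matrix. It is propagated in E. coli through a high-copy ColE1/pUC-type origin and selected with ampicillin via the bla gene and its own promoter. The backbone also carries an unc-119 coding sequence, a marker commonly used in worm transgenesis to rescue the uncoordinated phenotype of unc-119 mutants and so identify transformed animals. A Gateway attB4 site lies upstream of the promoter region. Short fragments of lacZα, bom, rop and a C. elegans gene annotated as GSLG1 are backbone remnants or flanking genomic sequence.

The payload is a synthetic fusion of four tandem repeats of the Cox8 mitochondrial presequence with the genetically encoded calcium indicator GCaMP6f. According to the record, it was amplified from an earlier mito4x-GCaMP6f plasmid and inserted by ligation-independent cloning. The repeated cytochrome c oxidase subunit 8 targeting peptide directs import of the sensor into the matrix, where GCaMP6f fluorescence rises on calcium binding. The automated annotation marks only one COX8A fragment and labels the sensor as GCaMP2, reflecting sequence similarity within the GCaMP family rather than a different insert. Expression is driven by the flp-18 promoter, which is not annotated but presumably occupies the unannotated stretch between attB4 and the Cox8 sequence. No 3′ UTR is annotated either.

The sequenced record is 13,949 nt, slightly larger than the catalogued total of 13,574 bp. The construct is intended for live imaging of mitochondrial calcium dynamics in flp-18-expressing cells of the worm.
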