Features (pLannotate 1.2.2; 13 found; start..end, strand, type, name):
   1121..1336    -  CDS            GSLG1_CAEEL (fragment): Experimental evidence at protein level: Swiss-Prot protein existence level 1. From Caenorhabditis elegans.
   2210..2227    -  misc_feature   P element 5' end (fragment): No description available
   2338..3180    +  CDS            unc-119: UN119_CAEEL - Experimental evidence at protein level: Swiss-Prot protein existence level 1. Myristoyl-binding protein that acts as a cargo adapter: specifically binds the myristoyl moiety of a subset of N-terminally myristoylated proteins and is required for their localization. Plays a key role in ciliary membrane localization of proteins. Required for the establishment or function of the nervous system. From Caenorhabditis elegans.
   3575..3595    +  protein_bind   attB4: mutant version of attB; core recombination site for the Gateway® BP reaction BP Clonase™
   7813..7899    +  CDS            COX8A (fragment): COX8A_HUMAN - Also known as COX8, COX8L. Experimental evidence at protein level: Swiss-Prot protein existence level 1. Component of the cytochrome c oxidase, the last enzyme in the mitochondrial electron transport chain which drives oxidative phosphorylation. The respiratory chain contains 3 multisubunit complexes succinate dehydrogenase (complex II, CII), ubiquinol- cytochrome c oxidoreductase (cytochrome b-c1 complex, complex III, CIII) and cytochrome c oxidase (complex IV, CIV), that cooperate to transfer electrons derived from NADH and succinate to molecular oxygen, creating an electrochem
   8227..9573    +  CDS            GCaMP2: GCaMP2 is a basic (constitutively fluorescent) green fluorescent protein published in 2006, derived from Aequorea victoria.
  10094..10115   +  CDS            lacZα (fragment): LacZα fragment of β-galactosidase; lacZ fragment
  11614..11750   +  CDS            lacZα (fragment): LacZα fragment of β-galactosidase; lacZ fragment
  11756..11855   -  misc_feature   bom (fragment): basis of mobility region from pBR322
  11957..11992   -  CDS            rop (fragment): Rop protein, which maintains plasmids at low copy number; rop
  12087..12191   +  promoter       AmpR promoter: bla
  12192..13052   +  CDS            AmpR: β-lactamase; bla; confers resistance to ampicillin, carbenicillin, and related antibiotics
  13223..13811   +  rep_origin     ori: high-copy-number ColE1/pMB1/pBR322/pUC origin of replication
>Addgene plasmid #194969 | pKK1 -pFlp-18::mito4x-GCaMP6f | addgene full sequence | sequence record 388699 | Addgene NGS Result
TTTCACAGGGCCCTGTCGGATTATGGGCTCTTCTTTTATCCTCTACTTTCTTTCTAGAAAATGCAAATGT
TGAGTCAGAAATTGCTGAATGGAGTACAACTGCAATGGGTTTAGCTTATGTTTCTGGAACAATTACTGGT
GGAATTGTGATTGAAAAGTAAGGTTATATTTCATTTCAATAAATGTTACCACAGTATAACAAAAACAAGT
TACATTGTTCAGAGTATGTCTGAATGTATTATTATTATTGTATTTGTGCATCAGTACTGTAGTTGTACTG
AAGAAGGGTTTAAAATAATCTCAACGTTTTTAAGACGAGTTAGTGAGAATACGGTCGCAGTTAGGATGTT
TGGACATAGTTTTATTAGATAATCGTGAACTAACTCACTATAAAAACCCGCTAACTCATTGAATAAGATA
GTTTTAAACGTTCAAAATTTGAAGACAAAATTGTATGAATAAGTTTACAGAGTTGGTCGACGCAAGCTTC
TCCTTCTCTTCACATTTCTCAATAATTTAGCTCTAATTGCATTCGTATTCTTCGCAAAAATACGTATTCT
GATTGACCCGATGAAATACGGATGCCTAGTTGCATTGATCATCTACGGTTATACTTATGGGTGAGGTTTT
TCAAATATATTTTGATTTAATCGAATAATGAAATTTCAGAACTGGAGTTGGTCCAATTTCGTGGTTTATA
TCCTCTGAACTGGTACCTCAAAAACATCGTAGTATTGCTCAATCTGTGGCATATTCAATGAATACTGTAA
TGGTGGTTATCAGTACATTTACAGTATTACCTCTATATTCCGTTATTGGTAGTTATGCTTTCCTTATTCT
ATATTCAATTCCTTCATTTATAAGTATGCTTATATTATTTCGCTACTTACCGGAAACCAAAGGACGAGAG
ATTCATGATATTGTGAATGAACTTAAAAAAAAATGAAAACCTTTGAAAACGTTCATACGGCCGAAATTTT
ACTTGATCGAGCCAATTGAACTTTTGTTAAGACTTACAGAAAAGTGAGAGATTTTGTTACAAAAAAGTGA
GAAAAAAGCGAAAATGAACAGGAAAAAGAAGAAAAATACACCCGAAGTATCATATAAAAATTAAAAAGAT
TGTTTGACCTGGCGGAACTTTTTTGCAAAAACTCTGAATATCCATGGCACATGCTTCGTGCAAAACAGGA
TCCAAATGAATATCAACAAGAGATTCTTGAAGACGACGAGCCACTTGCTCAGAGCATTGCTTATCTCGAA
TGAGACCCTTGTTAAAATCATTTTTCAAACATTATATGACATTGTCGAAATGTCCTCCTGATTCCATGAT
GGTAGCAAACTCACTTCGTCTTTGAGCCAATTTATCCAAGTCCTTGTAAAAAGTATTCGAAAATTGTTAA
CGGATAAAATGTTTATTATAATATCAAAAACAATTTGTCAGTTGACCACTTTTTGATATATTTGACAGAA
ACCGGGATGAATTGGCTCAAAGTTAGGGCGCCCTTCTATTACAGGGTTTCTGATAACAAACCGGTTATTA
ACTCCCAACAAGGGATGATTTCAATTCATCATGCTCAAATTGACCCAAATTAAGTTACATGACAAATTCA
TCGCCCTTTTCAACTCTTCTTGGCTCATCATCTGTTATTCTGTTCCTATTCTGTCTGCACCCTATACCCC
TTTGCATACTCTCTCGTCATTCCTTTCTTGGATAGTGTCTTCTTCTCCCCAGCTCTGCTACTTCTATGAC
TTGCGCCCGCTGCTTTTCCGCTCGTTCCTCTCCTCTCTGACGTCTTCTTCTGCTTCTTTTCTCCTTCCTT
TTTCCCTTCTCAATCTTCCTCTTTTTCCCATTTCTGTCAATCATTCGAAGAAGAAGAAGAAGAAGACCCT
CATTCATTTCATTTTTTTTTCTGTCGGTGTGTGCTGCTCGGTTAAGAGTGAGCTCTCTATTCCACGTCTT
CTTCTTTTTCTTCTTCGATTCGAATCAATCACTCCACCAAAACGCATTCGTTTTTGGGATTCACCCCGCG
GTTCGCAATAGGTTTCTTTTTCAAATTATTAGCGTTATAAATAGAAAAATGGTGGAGTTTCAATAAAAAT
GATAATTTACAAAGTGTATTTTGATTACATGTACTCAAAAAGGTTGAAATTTTTCATACCAGTTTTCCGG
AAATCCATCTGATATCATTATCGTATTTTTCTTTTTAAAAATGTTTTCAAAAAAAAACAAAATATAGCTG
GTTATTTGGCACCCTCTAATTACCATTTTCCTGTCACACCACACTCTTTTCCTTCTTCCACTTCTTTCCG
TTTTCAGCCGCTTCCAACCAAACCGATATGAAAGCCGAGCAACAACGATCGATTCCACCCGGCTCGGCGA
CCTTCCCGTCGCAGGTGAGACTCAGAAAACTAGAGAAACCGCTCAACTAACTCTTGATATCCGATTTCAT
TCTTTTCTCTTTTCTTTTTGTTGAACTTTTCCATATTTCCAGATGCCACGGCCACCACCAAGCACCGAAC
AAGGAATCACAACGGAATCGGAGCTTGCGAAGAAAGCTCAAATCACTCCGAACGACGTTTTAGCACTTCC
GGGAATCACTCAAGGTATCTTGCTCCCTTTGGATTTCAGTTTAAAACATAAATTTAGGATTCTTATGCTC
CCCATCTGCGAACATCTATAACATCGAGTTCACCAAGTTCCAAATCCGTGATCTGGACACTGAGCAAGTG
CTTTTCGAGATCGCCAAACCGGAGAACGATCAGGAGAATGATGAGTCGCCACAGGAGTCGGCAAGATACG
TGCGTTATAGATTTGCTCCAAACTTTTTGAAACTCAAAACGGTCGGAGCAACTGTGGAATTCAAAGTAGG
AGACATCCCAATCCATCATTTCCGAATGATCGAACGTCACTTCTTCAAAGATCGCCTTCTGAAGTGTTTT
GACTTTGAATTCGGATTCTGTATTCCGAATTCACGAAACAACTGTGAACATATCTATGAGTTCCCTCAAC
TCTCTCAACAACTCAGTGAGTCATTATTCTAAAAAGTACAATTCAAAAGACTAATCTCTTTTTCAGTGGA
CGACATGATCAACAATCCAAACGAGACTCGTTCTGACAGCTTCTATTTCGTCGATAACAAACTCGTCATG
CACAACAAAGCCGACTACTCATATGATGCATAAATATTTAATACAAAAATGTTCTGGATAATTATTCTGT
CGAATAGAAAAAAAACTCCAAATGTGATTAAATTCCAATAATTCCTGTCTAGTTTGTTCCTTCCCCTTCC
CCTTCTCATGTTCAATGCATTCCTAAGCTTTTCAGTTCCCCCCTTGTTTCTATATTTTTTCGCTGTCCTG
TCACACTCGCTAAAAACACTAATCACACGGAAATCTGTTTTCAATAAAAACTCCAACTTTAACTCATTTT
CAATTTCAACTGAAAGATTTTTTCATTAGAGAATGTCTAGAACTAGGCCCGGGCTACGTAATACGACTCA
CTTAAGGCCTTGACTAGAGGGTACCAGAGCTCACCTAGGCAGGAACAGCTATGACCATGATTACGCCAAG
CTATCAACTTTGTATAGAAAAGTTGCGAGTTTGTTGGAGCAAAACACGGAACACTAGTGCTAGAGCGTCA
ATTTTTGAGCTAAAACAAATCTGTCACATACTGCTCGAATCGGAGGTAGGTTTGAAAAACATGCAATTCA
TTTCCAAAATATGACGAATTTTGAAAAAAAAAATAGAAAAGAAACTCAATTAAATTACCTTATTTTTTCT
AGTACGTCAATTTTGACTTGCACTTAAAATCTGCATTTTAAAAATGAAAATTCAGTGCAGCTGCAGTGCA
GTGCGGCTATTATTTTCGGCATTTTTGCAAAACTTACACACCACCGTTATAAGAAAATATTTGTCTTTTT
TTTAAATTTTTATTCAGTCGTTATTCGAAAAAGACTTACAGTACCTTGCTGAATTCCTTCCGCATTGCGC
TAAAATTTACCGATTGCAAAATAATCTTACATGCTATAGTAATAAAAAATTTACATACTTGCCATTTCAT
TTCATTTAATTATTTCATCCAATTTATCTTGATCAGTATTACTCTTTGTTAAAAATTCCACTGTTCAATT
TTTACATTTCAGTTGTTTTAATATCGAAGTGCACAAGAAGCGCGAACATAATGGACACCATCGCTCAAAA
ATTATGCTTCTAGTTGTAGTTCCTCGAGCATTTTTGATCTCAAAAGACATTTCCAAGAGCAATAATTGCC
ATTTTTGAGCTACAAGTACCATATCCTGCTCATAATTCATGTTCCACCACTCCCTAAAGTTTTTTCTTTG
GAATTCCCCAGACTTTGCGCCTAAAATTCTCGTTATTCTCTCCAATTCAATTGGCTCAATTCAACTGACT
AGATTTCAGTGATGTAGGTAGCGCGGAACTCAGTATTAAGAGAGGACTCAACTCAGTTTCTAATCCAATT
TCAACAAATTCTAAGACACCGAAACGCTGCAGGTCTCGTAGAGCCTACGTGTTGACAGGTTCTTCCTTTT
CAATCTATTTCCGTCGATATTCCGGCGTCATTTAGTTGAAAATGAGTGAAAAAATGCGATCTGACGCGAA
TTCACGTGAACTCGAAAATTCGAGAATGTAATCATTAAGTTTCCAAACACCAAGTTCTCTTTCGAAACCA
AGTCAATAGAAAAATGAGACACCCACGAGAAGAAGGTTGGTCCGAAAAAAGAAACTAAAGAAGTTATTTA
TTTCTCTTTTTGATGTTTGTTGAGCAGAATATGATTTAGTTAAGCACATCTGATTTCAACGCCGATGAAT
GAGGTCGTAGGCGTCACGTTCAATTTGATCTGATTTGTTCAGTGCTTACGAGTAGAAATTCTAAATATGA
TGTTACTTTTTGGTTCTGTAAGATGGAGCTGGGTATACATGTGGTGCACGGCAATCGCTATTTGGCAATT
TCAGTCATTTCGGCAAATTCGGCAATTTTGGCGAATTCTCATATTTTGGAAATTTTGGCAAATGCGGAAA
ATTTCAAAAACAAGCAATTACCAAATTTGCCAAACGCCGAAAAATTTAAAAAAAAACCGACATTTGCTGG
TATTTTTTTTTAATCAGGATGCTAATTATGTAAGGTTAATCTATAAATTCTTGAAACACACTTAACTTTG
AAATTGAAATCACTGACATTTCGCGCATTCGCCGATAAAATCTCTAAATAAAATAATGTAAACTGTGTCC
AGTTTTGGTACTTGCTTAGTATACCTGGTTCAAAATATTTTCCAATGCGTTTTCCATTTATTTATTTTAG
AAATGATCATTTAATTAAAACGTAAAATTCGCATTTTCAAGCTTAGAAACATTAATCCTAAGTCCAATAT
GGACAAAAAGAGTAGTGTATTAGTACCAAGTAAGAACCCTAAAAAAAAAATATTCTAATTAAATTTTTGG
CAAAACGCCACATTTTTCTTTTTTTTCTCAACGGGGAAAAGTTGTGTTTCTTCCCTTTTTATTAAATTTT
TTGTTTTCCTTAGGCTAAGTACAACTTGAAATGGAACAGAAATTACATAAATTTATTGCTTTCACATTTT
GCTCTTCTTCACTCAAATCTTGGACTCTTGCTTTTCACAAAAAAAACCTTATAAACAAAAATAAGACATC
TGAAAAAATGATGAACTTCCTGTCAGTTTGTTCCAGTATCCTTCTTAAATTTCCTTGTTTTCCACATCAC
AAAAATCCTACATCACGCTTCGACTCATTTCCTGACAGTCATCACATCACCAAATGAATTTCTATTTTTA
CAATATAGTTGTAGTATTTTTGTCGAACATATATTGTTCTAACTAACTTCTTAAAAAATTGTGCTCTTGA
CTGAACACAAATTTCTGCGTCGTTTCACGTTTACTTTTCTCAATTTTTTAAAACCAAAATTTAACTGCAA
ACTTCTGCATTGTTCTAAAAACTCACAGGTTATCTCAAAAAGATAAATTTCAAAGTGAGATTTTTTTAAA
AAAATTCCGGACTGTTTTTTGATTTTGATGTTTTTAATGAATTTTTAAAATTCTTTATTAGTGCCTGAAA
TTAACAATAATTTTAAAGTTTGTCACACTGCGAATAAATTAATCTCACATTTCGTATGTTTAGAAAGATG
CATGAAACTCCGTCGTTCTTATGAAGTTAATTAAGACATGGCTAATTGAAAGCCCACATGGTCATGAAAA
AGTAAAACTTACAACTTTTTACTGAATATTAACCAGTCTCTATAAATATCCCAGCTTAGCCGGAATAGGG
TCACGAAAACATGAAAATAAAGCTTGAACCTATTGTTATGATTTTCAATGCCACCTTTTGCAGTTTAATA
TACACTATTACTACTTCTCAGTTCAAGTTCACTTCTGAGACGGAACCTTTATTTTCTAACTTTCTTTAAT
CTTACTTTTTATGAGCCGAATGTTCTATTTTGTAAAATGATCAGATACAAGCCCAAAGCTAATTTTGCCA
ATAAGTGTTAGTAGATCAATTGAATTACAATATAATGACCTGGGCGGAATAGATTTTTGCACTGATTTTT
TTCCAAGCTTACTCTATGAATATTCATAGATCATCTTCAAAGGTAGCGTGTGTTGTAGTTGTGTTTTGGC
GGGTTCGTGTTATTTGACTCAGCTCAAGTAGATGTTGTAGTCTTCCCTCAATCAACGCGTGGGCTTGACC
CTCTTTAAATTGAGTGGAAACCAGCCAATCTATTTGAAATCTACCCCCGAAATGAGATTCGACGATGACA
CGACGTGTGTGTTACGTGCGCTGAGAATTTAGGAAAAAAAAGATAATCTTCTTTTCGTTAGCTGCGCCAC
AACCTGTGCAGATAAACTCCGCACAATTGAAGTTCTTACTGGTCCCACCCGATTTATTCAATTGTATTGT
GTCTTTTTTTTTTATTTCTCTACAACTCTAACTTTCTTCAACTATTCTCTACATCAGTGCTTTTTTCCAC
CATGAAAAAAGAAATGACGTCGTTGTTTCTTAGGAGGGGCGGAGCCTCAACTCAATGGTCCGTTCGAATA
GATCCCACCCCTCATATAAATAGGACTGAAACCAAAGAAGTTTTTAAATTTTCAGCTTACCGTGTTTCTC
AATTTTCAAAATAGTCTTTTTTGTGTCTGAACGGGCTGATCAATTATGTTTTTTTTTGAATGAAAAATCT
TCCTCCCAAGCCTTAAAATTCCTTCCAAAGATCGAAAGTTATGTCTATTCAAGTTACTTCTTCTTAGATC
AAATATTAAACAAAAAAATACGCCATCATTCTCTCACATTTAGTAATTCAAAATTTCGATTTGTTTTCGA
ACTTTTGAATTTCCCGCCTAGGAAGTGACATGAGTGAAATCTCATTAGATAAATGTGCCACTCACCGATG
ACACTATTTTCAAATAAGGGGGGGGGTGTTTCGAATACCTTGTACACGCGTTTCCGCAAAACCACACACC
CCGAGTTCCTCAGCTTCTTCCCCTCGACCCATGAGCCACGTCAAGATGTCAGCGTGTCACTTTTCATTGC
TTCACCTTCTACGGTAACGAGAAAAGGCGGGGAATCCAGGATCTGGTGTGACTTCTTCCTTCTTCGTATC
TTCCTAAAAATGTTCGTTTACTTTTTAGCGAGTGTCATTTGATGGGATGTCGTTCTTGAGGAAAGAGGCT
AGAAGCTTAATACTCTCATATTTCATATTATTGGCATCAAGACGTTTATTATTTAACTACAATAACGATT
GCTTTAACAACTAAAAATAATAATTTCAGGGTTAGACATGACATGAGCGTGCTGACACCTCTGCTGCTGA
GAGGCCTGACAGGCTCTGCTAGAAGGCTGCCTGTGCCTAGAGCCAAGATCCACTCTCTGGGCGACCCTAT
GTCTGTGCTGACTCCACTGCTCCTGCGGGGACTGACTGGATCTGCTCGTAGACTGCCAGTGCCACGGGCT
AAGATTCACAGCCTGGGCGATCCAATGAGTGTGCTTACCCCACTCCTGCTCAGAGGACTGACCGGAAGTG
CTAGACGCCTGCCAGTTCCAAGGGCCAAAATCCATAGTCTGGGAGATCCCATGTCCGTGTTGACACCCCT
CTTGCTGAGGGGACTTACCGGCTCAGCTCGGAGACTCCCTGTTCCAAGAGCAAAGATTCATTCCCTCGGC
GACCCAAGATCTGGCAGCGCTAAAGACCCTACCATGGGTAGCCACCACCACCATCACCACGGCATGGCTT
CTATGACAGGCGGCCAGCAGATGGGCCGCGACCTGTACGATGACGACGATAAGGACCTGGCCACAATGGT
GGACAGCAGCAGGCGGAAGTGGAACAAGACAGGCCACGCCGTTAGAGCCATCGGCAGACTGTCTAGCCTG
GAAAACGTGTACATCAAGGCCGACAAGCAGAAGAACGGCATCAAGGCTAACTTCAAGATCCGGCACAACA
TCGAGGACGGCGGAGTGCAGCTGGCTTACCACTACCAGCAGAACACCCCTATCGGCGACGGACCAGTTCT
GCTGCCTGACAACCACTACCTGAGCGTGCAGAGCAAGCTGAGCAAGGACCCCAACGAGAAGAGGGACCAC
ATGGTGCTGCTGGAATTTGTGACCGCCGCTGGCATCACACTCGGCATGGACGAACTGTACAAAGGCGGCA
CAGGCGGCTCTATGGTGTCCAAGGGCGAAGAACTGTTCACCGGCGTGGTGCCCATTCTGGTGGAACTGGA
TGGGGATGTGAACGGCCACAAGTTCAGCGTCAGCGGAGAAGGCGAAGGCGACGCCACATACGGAAAGCTG
ACCCTGAAGTTCATCTGCACCACCGGCAAACTGCCCGTGCCTTGGCCTACACTGGTCACCACACTGACAT
ACGGCGTGCAGTGCTTCAGCAGATACCCCGACCATATGAAGCAGCACGACTTCTTCAAGAGCGCCATGCC
TGAGGGCTACATCCAAGAGAGAACCATCTTCTTTAAGGACGACGGCAACTACAAGACCAGGGCCGAAGTG
AAGTTCGAGGGCGACACCCTGGTCAACAGAATCGAGCTGAAGGGCATCGACTTCAAAGAGGACGGCAACA
TCCTGGGCCACAAGCTCGAGTACAACCTGCCTGACCAGCTGACCGAGGAACAGATCGCCGAGTTCAAAGA
AGAGTTCAGCCTGTTCGACAAGGACGGCGACGGCACAATCACCACCAAAGAACTGGGCACCGTGATGAGA
AGCCTGGGACAGAACCCTACAGAGGCCGAGCTGCAGGACATGATCAACGAGGTTGACGCTGATGGCGACG
GAACTATCGACTTCCCCGAGTTCCTGACCATGATGGCCAGAAAGATGAAGTACAGGGACACAGAGGAAGA
GATCCGCGAGGCCTTCGGCGTGTTCGATAAGGATGGAAACGGCTACATCTCTGCCGCTGAGCTGAGACAC
GTGATGACCAACCTGGGCGAGAAGCTGACAGACGAAGAGGTGGACGAGATGATCAGAGAGGCCGACATTG
ACGGCGACGGGCAAGTGAACTACGAAGAGTTTGTCCAGATGATGACCGCCAAGTGAACCGGTGTCGACGA
ATTCGGGCCCGTTTAAACCCGCTGATCAGCTTGTACAAAGTGGTTGGATGATCGACGCCAACGTCGTTGA
ATTTTCAAATTTTAAATACTGAATATTTGTTTTTTTTCCTATTATTTATTTATTCTCTTTGTGTTTTTTT
TCTTGCTTTCTAAAAAATTAATTCAATCCAAATCTAAACATTTTTTTTTCTCTTTCCGTCTCCCAATTCG
TATTCCGCTCCTCTCATCTGAACACAATGTGCAAGTTTATTTATCTTCTCGCTTTCATTTCATTAGGACG
TGGGGGGAATTGGTGGAAGGGGGAAACACACAAAAGGATGATGGAAATGAAATAAGGACACACAATATGC
AACAACATTCAATTCAGAAATATGGAGGAAGGTTTAAAAGAAAACATAAAAATATATAGAGGAGGAAGGA
AAACTAGTAAAAAATAAGCAAAGAAATTAGGCGAACGATGAGAATTGTCCTCGCTTGGACAACTTTATTA
TACATAGTTGATAATTCACTGGCCGTCGTTTTACACTCGAGACGTACGGTGCGCGCGATGCATTCGAAGA
TCTGCCCACTAGTGAGTCGTATTATAAGTGCAAGTAAGATCAGTGTTTGTTTCGATATCAGTCTGTTTCG
TAACGGTCTTCTGTATAACTACAAAAAAGAATAAAAAACCGTATCACAACTGAGAAAAAAGACAAAACTT
ATTGAACAGTGTTCCTTTCAAAAAATTATTTTGTAAAAAATCGAGTTTTTCTCCAAAATAACGCACGCAA
TCAAAAACAAGAAAACTAACGTGTTCTCCTGGGCGTGGAACTCCTTATCAAGATTACCATTATTGTCTGT
CAGAATTGATATTTCAATTATTTCATATCTAGACAAACCCGGGTGTCTTGCATTTATTAGTACTGTGAGT
TTACATACAAACGAGGCTTACTCAGATAACATAGAGTCACCTCTAATTAGCAAAAACCCATTTCTAATTA
GCTATTTCGACCAGTTCTAAAGTCACCGTAATTAGAAATGGTTTTTGTAGCTTTTCTAATTAGAAATGAC
CCCGAGATAAGTGAAATATGGCATTTTCTGGGTTTTCTAGTAAGAAATGATCCCGCACGTAGTGATTCCG
CGTTACAAGCCAAATTCAAATTAAAAAAGTATATTACACAATTCAAGTTACATTATTTTCAGGAAACAAT
GGCGAAGAGCAAAGCAGAGATTCAAAAGGAGGAAAGAGACAACAGATATGAACGAAGACTTCTTGAAAAG
AGAAAGAGACATGAGGTGAGTAACCATGATAATAAATAATCAAGTAAGGGCTATAGATTTATAAATTCTG
GAGTTAACAGTTTCGAAAAAAAGTAGTTTTCATATGTGCGAAGGAATATCAAAAATAGGGGAATAGCCTA
AACGAGTGAGAAAATTAAATGTTTGTTATTTTTTCAAAAATGTCTGCAGGGCCGTTATCCTTTCAAATGC
ACTCTATCAAACATAGATCATATCCATCATATCTTATCCAGAATTTATATCATATCCAAGATTGAGAGCG
TTTCAAGGAAAATCTCAAACAACCATACAATTTTGTAGATCGACAACAAGGCCTCCACTTCTTCATCGAT
GGCCTCTGCAGCACCTGCACCACCAAGTTTGTATTTTTCATATTAATATAAAGTGAGCCACGCATAGTCG
TTTTTAGGATTTTTGCCAGATCGATGTCGCGCAAACAGACTGTTTTTTTTTCTTTGAAAGCCGTGCGTGA
CATGGGCCACGGATTGTAACGCCGCGCTGGATGGATAAAAATTTATTCAGTTTTTTAGCCTTTACAAAAT
ATGGTTCGACTACTTTCTTTATTTTTACATTTTTATAGGTGCTCATTGAGCTGAGATATTTTGGGTATAA
TCGGAAAATCGCTGATTTTGGTCATTTTTCTGCACTAAAGATTACACAAAAAGTTCAGTATTTAGATTCA
TTGTTGAAAATTGGGGATGATCTACAGATACATATCGCCGTGTTCAAAAACACACGTGCTGTGACGTCGT
GACTGGGGAAAACCCTGGCGTTACCCAACTTAATCGCCTTGCAGCACATCCCCCTTTCGCCAGCTGGCGT
AATAGCGAAGAGGCCCGCACCGATCGCCCTTCCCAACAGTTGCGCAGCCTGAATGGCGAATGGCGCCTGA
TGCGGTATTTTCTCCTTACGCATCTGTGCGGTATTTCACACCGCATATGGTGCACTCTCAGTGCAATCTG
CTCTGATGCCGCATAGTTAAGCCAGCCCCGACACCCGCCAACACCCGCTGACGCGCCCTGACGGGCTTGT
CTGCTCCCGGCATCCGCTTACAGACAAGCTGTGACCGTCTCCGGGAGCTGCATGTGTCAGAGGTTTTCAC
CGTCATCACCGAAACGCGCGAGACGAAAGGGCCTCGTGATACGCCTATTTTTATAGGTTAATGTCATGAT
AATAATGGTTTCTTAGACGTCAGGTGGCACTTTTCGGGGAAATGTGCGCGGAACCCCTATTTGTTTATTT
TTCTAAATACATTCAAATATGTATCCGCTCATGAGACAATAACCCTGATAAATGCTTCAATAATATTGAA
AAAGGAAGAGTATGAGTATTCAACATTTCCGTGTCGCCCTTATTCCCTTTTTTGCGGCATTTTGCCTTCC
TGTTTTTGCTCACCCAGAAACGCTGGTGAAAGTAAAAGATGCTGAAGATCAGTTGGGTGCACGAGTGGGT
TACATCGAACTGGATCTCAACAGCGGTAAGATCCTTGAGAGTTTTCGCCCCGAAGAACGTTTTCCAATGA
TGAGCACTTTTAAAGTTCTGCTATGTGGCGCGGTATTATCCCGTATTGACGCCGGGCAAGAGCAACTCGG
TCGCCGCATACACTATTCTCAGAATGACTTGGTTGAGTACTCACCAGTCACAGAAAAGCATCTTACGGAT
GGCATGACAGTAAGAGAATTATGCAGTGCTGCCATAACCATGAGTGATAACACTGCGGCCAACTTACTTC
TGACAACGATCGGAGGACCGAAGGAGCTAACCGCTTTTTTGCACAACATGGGGGATCATGTAACTCGCCT
TGATCGTTGGGAACCGGAGCTGAATGAAGCCATACCAAACGACGAGCGTGACACCACGATGCCTGTAGCA
ATGGCAACAACGTTGCGCAAACTATTAACTGGCGAACTACTTACTCTAGCTTCCCGGCAACAATTAATAG
ACTGGATGGAGGCGGATAAAGTTGCAGGACCACTTCTGCGCTCGGCCCTTCCGGCTGGCTGGTTTATTGC
TGATAAATCTGGAGCCGGTGAGCGTGGGTCTCGCGGTATCATTGCAGCACTGGGGTCAGATGGTAAGCCC
TCCCGTATCGTAGTTATCTACACGACGGGGAGTCAGGCAACTATGGATGAACGAAATAGACAGATCGCTG
AGATAGGTGCCTCACTGATTAAGCATTGGTAACTGTCAGACCAAGTTTACTCATATATACTTTAGATTGA
TTTAAAACTTCATTTTTAATTTAAAAGGATCTAGGTGAAGATCCTTTTTGATAATCTCATGACCAAAATC
CCTTAACGTGAGTTTTCGTTCCACTGAGCGTCAGACCCCGTAGAAAAGATCAAAGGATCTTCTTGAGATC
CTTTTTTTCTGCGCGTAATCTGCTGCTTGCAAACAAAAAAACCACCGCTACCAGCGGTGGTTTGTTTGCC
GGATCAAGAGCTACCAACTCTTTTTCCGAAGGTAACTGGCTTCAGCAGAGCGCAGATACCAAATACTGTT
CTTCTAGTGTAGCCGTAGTTAGGCCACCACTTCAAGAACTCTGTAGCACCGCCTACATACCTCGCTCTGC
TAATCCTGTTACCAGTGGCTGCTGCCAGTGGCGATAAGTCGTGTCTTACCGGGTTGGACTCAAGACGATA
GTTACCGGATAAGGCGCAGCGGTCGGGCTGAACGGGGGGTTCGTGCACACAGCCCAGCTTGGAGCGAACG
ACCTACACCGAACTGAGATACCTACAGCGTGAGCTATGAGAAAGCGCCACGCTTCCCGAAGGGAGAAAGG
CGGACAGGTATCCGGTAAGCGGCAGGGTCGGAACAGGAGAGCGCACGAGGGAGCTTCCAGGGGGAAACGC
CTGGTATCTTTATAGTCCTGTCGGGTTTCGCCACCTCTGACTTGAGCGTCGATTTTTGTGATGCTCGTCA
GGGGGGCGGAGCCTATGGAAAAACGCCAGCAACGCGGCCTTTTTACGGTTCCTGGTCTTTTGCTGGCCTT
TTGCTCACATGTTCTTTCCTGCGTTATCCCCTGATTCTGTGGATAACCGTATTACCGCCTTTGAGTGAGC
TGATACCAGCGGATAACAA
